>Addgene plasmid | pAAV-BD-hSynTet-TRE-DIO-mNeonGreen-NWS Sequencing Result | analyzer sequence | sequence record 485799
GATGAAATGTACTATGCTGACTATTTAGGACCACCGTAGAGATGCTTTATTTCCCCTCTGATGGCTTGGA
ATGCTCTTTTGCTCTGGGCAAAAGTTCTCAATGCCAGTAGGACAGGTGTAATATTGTCTACCTCATRYMK
KKAAAGCTAYTAGCRATATGAAACCTCTTAATAACTTCGTATAGCATACATTATACGAAGTTATGGCGCG
CCTCACTTGTCCAAGGAATTCTTACTTTGATTATCGATAAGCTTGACCTGGKKMAKRKKTSACCKSMYSM
MTACSCACCAGTCCTACTGAAGAATTCTTAYWTGCYGTCNNNNNTCSAKCWGTCKMRGSTCCWSCTSGTY
CTCGCTGCCGCCCAGCTCGTCCATGCCCATCACATCGGTAAAGGCCTTTTGCCACTCCTTGAAGTTGAGC
TCGGTCTTGGAGTGCTTGAGCTCCGTCTTACGGAACACGTACATCGGCTGGTTCTTCAGATAGTTAGCCG
CCATTGGCTTGGCAAAGGTGTAGGTGGTCCGCGCAGTGCTCCGGTAGCGCTTGCCATTTCCAGTGGTGTA
ACTCCACTTAAAGGTACTGATGATGGTTTTGTCGTTGGGGTAAGTCTTCTTCGACCTGCACCAGTCCGCA
GCGGTCAGCGAGTTGGTCATCACAGGACCGTCAGCAGGGAAACCAGTCCCCTTCACCTGGGCCTCTCCTT
TGATGTGGCTTCCCTCGTAGGTGTAGCGGTAGTTAACAGTAAGGGAGGCACCATCTTCAAACTGCATTGT
GCGATGGACTTGGTATCCGGAGCCATCTACCATGGCGGCCTGGAAAGGCGACATCCCGTCAGGGTAGGGC
AGGTACTGATGGAAGCCATACCCGATATGAGGGACCAGAATCCAGGGGGAGAACTGGAGGTCACCCTTGG
TGGACTTCAGGTTTAACTCCTCATAACCATCATTTGGATTGCCGGTGCCCTGACCCACCATGTCAAAGTC
CACACCGTTGATGGAGCCAAAGATGTGTAACTCATGTGTCGCTGGGAGAGAGGCCATGTTATCCTCCTCG
CCCTTGCTCACCATGGTGGCGCTAGCATAACTTCGTATAAAGTATCCTATACGAAGTTATTTGCCTTAAC
CCAGAAATTATCACTGTTATTCTTTAGAATGGTGCAAAGAATAACTTCGTATAATGTATGCTATACGAAG
TTATGAATTCGATATCAAGCTTATCGATAATCAACCTCTGGATTACAAAATTTGTGAAAGATTGACTGGT
ATTCTTAACTATGTTGCTCCTTTTACGCTATGTGGATACGCTGCTTTAATGCCTTTGTATCATGCTATTG
CTTCCCGTATGGCTTTCATTTTCTCCTCCTTGTATAAATCCTGGTTGCTGTCTCTTTATGAGGAGTTGTG
GCCCGTTGTCAGGCAACGTGGCGTGGTGTGCACTGTGTTTGCTGACGCAACCCCCACTGGTTGGGGCATT
GCCACCACCTGTCAGCTCCTTTCCGGGACTTTCGCTTTCCCCCTCCCTATTGCCACGGCGGAACTCATCG
CCGCCTGCCTTGCCCGCTGCTGGACAGGGGCTCGGCTGTTGGGCACTGACAATTCCGTGGTGTTGTCGGG
GAAATCATCGTCCTTTCCTTGGCTGCTCGCCTATGTTGCCACCTGGATTCTGCGCGGGACGTCCTTCTGC
TACGTCCCTTCGGCCCTCAATCCAGCGGACCTTCCTTCCCGCGGCCTGCTGCCGGCTCTGCGGCCTCTTC
CGCGTCTTCGCCTTCGCCCTCAGACGAGTCGGATCTCCCTTTGGGCCGCCTCCCCGCATCGATACCGAGC
GCTGCTCGAGAGATCTACGGGTGGCATCCCTGTGACCCCTCCCCAGTGCCTCTCCTGGCCCTGGAAGTTG
CCACTCCAGTGCCCACCAGCCTTGTCCTAATAAAATTAAGTTGCATCATTTTGTCTGACTAGGTGTCCTT
CTATAATATTATGGGGTGGAGGGGGGTGGTATGGAGCAAGGGGCAAGTTGGGAAGACAACCTGTAGGGCC
TGCGGGGTCTATTGGGAACCAAGCTGGAGTGCAGTGGCACAATCTTGGCTCACTGCAATCTCCGCCTCCT
GGGTTCAAGCGATTCTCCTGCCTCAGCCTCCCGAGTTGTTGGGATTCCAGGCATGCATGACCAGGCTCAG
CTAATTTTTGTTTTTTTGGTAGAGACGGGGTTTCACCATATTGGCCAGGCTGGTCTCCAACTCCTAATCT
CAGGTGATCTACCCACCTTGGCCTCCCAAATTGCTGGGATTACAGGCGTGAACCACTGCTCCCTTCCCTG
TCCTTCTGATTTTGTAGGTAACCACGTGCGGACCGAGCGGCCGCAGGAACCCCTAGTGATGGAGTTGGCC
ACTCCCTCTCTGCGCGCTCGCTCGCTCACTGAGGCCGGGCGACCAAAGGTCGCCCGACGCCCGGGCTTTG
CCCGGGCGGCCTCAGTGAGCGAGCGAGCGCGCAGCTGCCTGCAGGGGCGCCTGATGCGGTATTTTCTCCT
TACGCATCTGTGCGGTATTTCACACCGCATA
[95 nt withheld, positions 2552-2646]
T
[46 nt withheld, positions 2648-2693]
C
[141 nt withheld, positions 2695-2835]
CCTTTGACGTTGGAGTCCACGTTCTTT
[37 nt withheld, positions 2863-2899]
ACTCTATCTCGGGCTATTCTTTTGATTTATAAGGGATTTTGCCGATTTCGGTCTATTGGTTAAAAAATGA
GCTGATTTAACAAAAATTTAACGCGAATTTTAACAAAATATTAACGTTTACAATTTTATGGTGCACTCTC
AGTACAATCTGCTCTGATGCCGCATAGTTAAGCCAGCCCCGACACCCGCCAACACCCGCTGACGCGCCCT
GACGGGCTTGTCTGCTCCCGGCATCCGCTTACAGACAAGCTGTGACCGTCTCCGGGAGCTGCATGTGTCA
GAGGTTTTCACCGTCATCACCGAAACGCGCGAGACGAAAGGGCCTCGTGATACGCCTATTTTTATAGGTT
AATGTCATGATAATAATGGTTTCTTAGACGTCAGGTGGCACTTTTCGGGGAAATGTGCGCGGAACCCCTA
TTTGTTTATTTTTCTAAATACATTCAAATATGTATCCGCTCATGAGACAATAACCCTGATAAATGCTTCA
ATAATATTGAAAAAGGAAGAGTATGAGTATTCAACATTTCCGTGTCGCCCTTATTCCCTTTTTTGCGGCA
TTTTGCCTTCCTGTTTTTGCTCACCCAGAAACGCTGGTGAAAGTAAAAGATGCTGAAGATCAGTTGGGTG
CACGAGTGGGTTACATCGAACTGGATCTCAACAGCGGTAAGATCCTTGAGAGTTTTCGCCCCGAAGAACG
TTTTCCAATGATGAGCACTTTTAAAGTTCTGCTATGTGGCGCGGTATTATCCCGTATTGACGCCGGGCAA
GAGCAACTCGGTCGCCGCATACACTATTCTCAGAATGACTTGGTTGAGTACTCACCAGTCACAGAAAAGC
ATCTTACGGATGGCATGACAGTAAGAGAATTATGCAGTGCTGCCATAACCATGAGTGATAACACTGCGGC
CAACTTACTTCTGACAACGATCGGAGGACCGAAGGAGCTAACCGCTTTTTTGCACAACATGGGGGATCAT
GTAACTCGCCTTGATCGTTGGGAACCGGAGCTGAATGAAGCCATACCAAACGACGAGCGTGACACCACGA
TGCCTGTAGCAATGGCAACAACGTTGCGCAAACTATTAACTGGCGAACTACTTACTCTAGCTTCCCGGCA
ACAATTAATAGACTGGATGGAGGCGGATAAAGTTGCAGGACCACTTCTGCGCTCGGCCCTTCCGGCTGGC
TGGTTTATTGCTGATAAATCTGGAGCCGGTGAGCGTGGGTCTCGCGGTATCATTGCAGCACTGGGGCCAG
ATGGTAAGCCCTCCCGTATCGTAGTTATCTACACGACGGGGAGTCAGGCAACTATGGATGAACGAAATAG
ACAGATCGCTGAGATAGGTGCCTCACTGATTAAGCATTGGTAACTGTCAGACCAAGTTTACTCATATATA
CTTTAGATTGATTTAAAACTTCATTTTTAATTTAAAAGGATCTAGGTGAAGATCCTTTTTGATAATCTCA
TGACCAAAATCCCTTAACGTGAGTTTTCGTTCCACTGAGCGTCAGACCCCGTAGAAAAGATCAAAGGATC
TTCTTGAGATCCTTTTTTTCTGCGCGTAATCTGCTGCTTGCAAACAAAAAAACCACCGCTACCAGCGGTG
GTTTGTTTGCCGGATCAAGAGCTACCAACTCTTTTTCCGAAGGTAACTGGCTTCAGCAGAGCGCAGATAC
CAAATACTGTTCTTCTAGTGTAGCCGTAGTTAGGCCACCACTTCAAGAACTCTGTAGCACCGCCTACATA
CCTCGCTCTGCTAATCCTGTTACCAGTGGCTGCTGCCAGTGGCGATAAGTCGTGTCTTACCGGGTTGGAC
TCAAGACGATAGTTACCGGATAAGGCGCAGCGGTCGGGCTGAACGGGGGGTTCGTGCACACAGCCCAGCT
TGGAGCGAACGACCTACACCGAACTGAGATACCTACAGCGTGAGCTATGAGAAAGCGCCACGCTTCCCGA
AGGGAGAAAGGCGGACAGGTATCCGGTAAGCGGCAGGGTCGGAACAGGAGAGCGCACGAGGGAGCTTCCA
GGGGGAAACGCCTGGTATCTTTATAGTCCTGTCGGGTTTCGCCACCTCTGACTTGAGCGTCGATTTTTGT
GATGCTCGTCAGGGGGGCGGAGCCTATGGAAAAACGCCAGCAACGCGGCCTTTTTACGGTTCCTGGCCTT
TTGCTGGCCTTTTGCTCACATGTCCTGCAGGCAGCTGCGCGCTCGCTCGCTCACTGAGGCCGCCCGGGCG
TCGGGCGACCTTTGGTCGCCCGGCCTCAGTGAGCGAGCGAGCGCGCAGAGAGGGAGTGGCCAACTCCATC
ACTAGGGGTTCCTGCGGCCGCAAACTTGTTTATTGCAGCTTATAATGGTTACAAATAAAGCAATAGCATC
ACAAATTTCACAAATAAAGCATTTTTTTCACTGCATTCTAGTTGTGGTTTGTCCAAACTCATCAATGTAT
CTTATCATGTCTGAGATCCTTACTTAGTTACCCGGGGAGCATGTCAAGGTCAAAATCGTCAAGAGCGTCA
GCAGGCAGCATATCAAGGTCAAAGTCGTCAAGGGCATCGGCTGGGAGCATGTCTAAGTCAAAATCGTCAA
GGGCGTCGGCCGGCCCGCCGCTTTCGCACTTTAGCTGTTTCTCCAGGCCACATATGATTAGTTCCAGGCC
GAAAAGGAAGGCAGGTTCGGCTCCCTGATGGTCGAACAGCTCAATTGCTTGTCTCAGAAGTGGGGGCATA
GAATCGGTGGTAGGTGTCTCTCTTTCCTCTTTTGCTACTTGATGCTCCTGATCCTCCAATACGCAGCCCA
GTGTAAAGTGGCCCACGGCGGACAGAGCGTACAGTGCGTTCTCCAGGGAGAAGCCTTGCTGACACAGGAA
CGCGAGCTGATTTTCCAGGGTTTCGTACTGTTTCTCTGTTGGGCGGGTGCCGAGATGCACTTTAGCCCCG
TCGCGATGTGAGAGGAGAGCACAGCGGAATGACTTGGCGTTGTTCCGCAGAAAGTCTTGCCATGACTCGC
CTTCCAGGGGGCAGAAGTGGGTATGATGCCTGTCCAGCATCTCGATTGCCAGGGCATCGAGCAGGGCCCG
CTTGTTCTTCACGTGCCAGTACAGGGTAGGCTGCTCAACTCCCAGCTTTTGAGCGAGTTTCCTTGTCGTC
AGGCCTTCGATACCGACTTCATTGAGTAATTCCAGAGCAGAGTTTATGACTTTGCTCTTGTCCAGTCTAG
ACATGGTGAATTCGATATCAAGCTTATCGATACCGTCCGCCGCAGCGCAGATGGTCGCGCCCGTGCCCCC
CTATCTCGCGCCTCGCGTGGTGCGGTCCGGCTGGGCCGGCGGCGGCGCGGACGCGACCAAGGTGGCCGGG
AAGGGGAGTTTGCGGGGGACCGGCGAGTGACGTCAGCGCGCCTTCAGTGCTGAGGCGGCGGTGGCGCGCG
CCGCCAGGCGGGGGCGAAGGCACTGTCCGCGGTGCTGAAGCTGGCAGTGCGCACGCGCCTCGCCGCATCC
TGTTTCCCCTCCCCCTCTCTGATAGGGGATGCGCAATTTGGGGAATGGGGGTTGGGTGCTTGTCCAGTGG
GTCGGGGTCGGTCGTCAGGTAGGCACCCCCACCCCGCCTCATCCTGGTCCTAAAACCCACTTGCACTCAT
ACGCAGGGCCCTCTGCAGTATCAAGTGCCACCTGACGTCTCCCTATCAGTGATAGAGAAGTCGACACGTC
TCGAGCTCCCTATCAGTGATAGAGAAGGTACGTCTAGAACGTCTCCCTATCAGTGATAGAGAAGTCGACA
CGTCTCGAGCTCCCTATCAGTGATAGAGAAGGTACGTCTAGAACGTCTCCCTATCAGTGATAGAGAAGTC
GACACGTCTCGAGCTCCCTATCAGTGATAGAGAAGGTACGTCTAGAACGTCTCCCTATCAGTGATAGAGA
AGTCGACACGTCTCGAGCTCCCTATCAGTGATAGAGAAGCTACCCCCTATATAAGCAGAGCTCGTTTAGT
GAACCGTCAGATCGCCTGGAGACGCCATCCACGCTGTTTTGACCTCCATAGAAGACACCGGGACCGATCC
AGCCTGGATCCGGTACCGGATCCTCTAGAGTCGACTCCGGAATAACTTCGTATAGGATACTTTATACGAA
GTTATGCAGAATGGTAGCTGGATTGTAGCTGCTATTAGCAATATGAAACCTCTTAATAACTTCGTATAGC
ATACATTATACGAAGTTATGGCGCGCCTCACTTGTCCAAGGAATTCTTACTTTGATTATCGATAAGCTTG
ACCTGGTCTAAGACGCGGGTTGGTACGGAATACCAGTCCTACTGAAGAATTCTTACTTCTCGAACTGAGG
GTGGCTCCAGGCGCTGCCGCCCAGCTCGTCCATGCCCATCACATCGGTAAAGGCCTTTTGCCACTCCTTG
AAGTTGAGCTCGGTCTTGGAGTGCTTGAGCTCCGTCTTACGGAACACGTACATCGGCTGGTTCTTCAGAT
AGTTAGCCGCCATTGGCTTGGCAAAGGTGTAGGTGGTCCGCGCAGTGCTCCGGTAGCGCTTGCCATTTCC
AGTGGTGTAACTCCACTTAAAGGTACTGATGATGGTTTTGTCGTTGGGGTAAGTCTTCTTCGACCTGCAC
CAGTCCGCAGCGGTCAGCGAGTTGGTCATCACAGGACCGTCAGCAGGGAAACCAGTCCCCTTCACCTGGG
CCTCTCCTTTGATGAACACCCCCATCGGCGACGGCCCCGTGCTGCTGCCCGACAACCACTACCTGAGCAC
CCAGTCCGCCCTGAGCAAAGACCCCAACGAGAAGCGCGATCACATGGTCCTGCTGGAGTTCGTGACCGCC
GCCGGGATCACTCTCGGCATGGACGAGCTGTACAAGGGRGKMKMYGGCGSKTCWMMKTKSWMACACCCYY
AKYWCGMGMAAKGTGRTYCCGGCGGWWGYMACTGGMGCCATCCTCAATTCGAAAAAGGGGGAAGCGGGGG
CAGCAATTGGAGCCACCCACAATTTGAAAAATAAGAATTCGATATCAAGCTTATCGATAATCAACCTCTG
GATTACAAAATTTGTGAAAGATTGACTGGTATTCTTAACTATGTTGCTCCTTTTACGCTATGTGGATACG
CTGCTTTAATGCCTTTGTAT
Features (pLannotate 1.2.2; 40 found; start..end, strand, type, name):
    171..204     +  protein_bind   loxP: Cre-mediated recombination occurs in the 8-bp core sequence (GCATACAT). Cre recombinase
    363..1064    -  CDS            mNeonGreen: mNeonGreen is a basic (constitutively fluorescent) green/yellow fluorescent protein published in 2013, derived from Branchiostoma lanceolatum. It is reported to be a very rapidly-maturing monomer with moderate acid sensitivity.
   1077..1110    -  protein_bind   lox2272: Cre-mediated recombination occurs in the 8-bp core sequence (GGATACTT). lox2272 sites are compatible with each other, but incompatible with loxP or loxN sites (Lee and Saito, 1988). Cre recombinase
   1111..1160    -  intron         β-globin intron (fragment): internally truncated intron from human β-globin
   1161..1194    -  protein_bind   loxP: Cre-mediated recombination occurs in the 8-bp core sequence (GCATACAT). Cre recombinase
   1195..1219    +  misc_feature   MCS (fragment): pBluescript multiple cloning site
   1219..1807    +  misc_feature   WPRE: woodchuck hepatitis virus posttranscriptional regulatory element
   1839..2315    +  polyA_signal   hGH poly(A) signal: human growth hormone polyadenylation signal
   2355..2495    +  repeat_region  AAV2 ITR: inverted terminal repeat of adeno-associated virus serotype 2 inverted
   2500..2551    -  misc_feature   bom (fragment): basis of mobility region from pBR322
   2570..3025    +  rep_origin     f1 ori (sequence partly withheld): f1 bacteriophage origin of replication; arrow indicates direction of (+) strand synthesis
   3026..3075    -  misc_feature   bom (fragment): basis of mobility region from pBR322
   3177..3212    -  CDS            rop (fragment): Rop protein, which maintains plasmids at low copy number; rop
   3307..3411    +  promoter       AmpR promoter: bla
   3412..4272    +  CDS            AmpR: β-lactamase; bla; confers resistance to ampicillin, carbenicillin, and related antibiotics
   4443..5031    +  rep_origin     ori: high-copy-number ColE1/pMB1/pBR322/pUC origin of replication
   5104..5131    +  repeat_region  AAV2 ITR (fragment): inverted terminal repeat of adeno-associated virus serotype 2 inverted
   5160..5187    +  repeat_region  AAV2 ITR (fragment): inverted terminal repeat of adeno-associated virus serotype 2 inverted
   5232..5353    +  polyA_signal   SV40 poly(A) signal: SV40 polyadenylation signal
   5386..5496    -  CDS            VP48: 3 tandem repeats of the minimal activation domain of herpes simplex virus VP16 (Cheng et al., 2013)
   5426..6123    -  CDS            rtTA3 (fragment): reverse tetracycline transactivator 3 activates expression from Tet-responsive promoters in the presence of doxycycline
   6127..6156    +  misc_feature   MCS (fragment): pBluescript multiple cloning site
   6157..6536    -  promoter       hSyn promoter (fragment): human synapsin I promoter; confers neuron-specific expression (Kügler et al., 2003)
   6578..6598    +  promoter       tight TRE promoter (fragment): Tet-responsive promoter PTight, consisting of seven tet operator sequences followed by the minimal CMV promoter
   6615..6635    +  promoter       tight TRE promoter (fragment): Tet-responsive promoter PTight, consisting of seven tet operator sequences followed by the minimal CMV promoter
   6652..6672    +  promoter       tight TRE promoter (fragment): Tet-responsive promoter PTight, consisting of seven tet operator sequences followed by the minimal CMV promoter
   6689..6709    +  promoter       tight TRE promoter (fragment): Tet-responsive promoter PTight, consisting of seven tet operator sequences followed by the minimal CMV promoter
   6726..6746    +  promoter       tight TRE promoter (fragment): Tet-responsive promoter PTight, consisting of seven tet operator sequences followed by the minimal CMV promoter
   6763..6783    +  promoter       tight TRE promoter (fragment): Tet-responsive promoter PTight, consisting of seven tet operator sequences followed by the minimal CMV promoter
   6800..6820    +  promoter       tight TRE promoter (fragment): Tet-responsive promoter PTight, consisting of seven tet operator sequences followed by the minimal CMV promoter
   6837..6857    +  promoter       tight TRE promoter (fragment): Tet-responsive promoter PTight, consisting of seven tet operator sequences followed by the minimal CMV promoter
   6865..6910    +  promoter       TRE3GV promoter (fragment): 3rd-generation Tet-responsive promoter that can be activated by binding of Tet-On® 3G, optimized for retroviral and lentiviral vectors
   6977..6994    +  misc_feature   MCS (fragment): pUC18/19 multiple cloning site
   7001..7034    +  protein_bind   lox2272: Cre-mediated recombination occurs in the 8-bp core sequence (GGATACTT). lox2272 sites are compatible with each other, but incompatible with loxP or loxN sites (Lee and Saito, 1988). Cre recombinase
   7035..7084    -  intron         β-globin intron (fragment): internally truncated intron from human β-globin
   7085..7118    +  protein_bind   loxP: Cre-mediated recombination occurs in the 8-bp core sequence (GCATACAT). Cre recombinase
   7261..7611    -  CDS            mNeonGreen (fragment): mNeonGreen is a basic (constitutively fluorescent) green/yellow fluorescent protein published in 2013, derived from Branchiostoma lanceolatum. It is reported to be a very rapidly-maturing monomer with moderate acid sensitivity.
   7604..7783    +  CDS            cEGFP (fragment): cEGFP is a basic (constitutively fluorescent) green fluorescent protein published in 2008, derived from Aequorea victoria.
   7904..7928    +  misc_feature   MCS (fragment): pBluescript multiple cloning site
   7928..8029    +  misc_feature   WPRE (fragment): woodchuck hepatitis virus posttranscriptional regulatory element
